>Addgene plasmid #18712 | HA-Ubiquitin | addgene full sequence | sequence record 339880 | Addgene NGS Result
AATTAATTCTGTGGAATGTGTGTCAGTTAGGGTGTGGAAAGTCCCCAGGCTCCCCAGCAGGCAGAAGTAT
GCAAAGCATGCATCTCAATTAGTCAGCAACCAGGTGTGGAAAGTCCCCAGGCTCCCCAGCAGGCAGAAGT
ATGCAAAGCATGCATCTCAATTAGTCAGCAACCATAGTCCCGCCCCTAACTCCGCCCATCCCGCCCCTAA
CTCCGCCCAGTTCCGCCCATTCTCCGCCCCATGGCTGACTAATTTTTTTTATTTATGCAGAGGCCGAGGC
CGCCTCTGCCTCTGAGCTATTCCAGAAGTAGTGAGGAGGCTTTTTTGGAGGCCTAGGCTTTTGCAAAAAG
CTCCCGGGAGCTTGTATATCCATTTTCGGATCTGATCAAGAGACAGGATGAGGATCGTTTCGCATGATTG
AACAAGATGGATTGCACGCAGGTTCTCCGGCCGCTTGGGTGGAGAGGCTATTCGGCTATGACTGGGCACA
ACAGACAATCGGCTGCTCTGATGCCGCCGTGTTCCGGCTGTCAGCGCAGGGGCGCCCGGTTCTTTTTGTC
AAGACCGACCTGTCCGGTGCCCTGAATGAACTGCAGGACGAGGCAGCGCGGCTATCGTGGCTGGCCACGA
CGGGCGTTCCTTGCGCAGCTGTGCTCGACGTTGTCACTGAAGCGGGAAGGGACTGGCTGCTATTGGGCGA
AGTGCCGGGGCAGGATCTCCTGTCATCTCACCTTGCTCCTGCCGAGAAAGTATCCATCATGGCTGATGCA
ATGCGGCGGCTGCATACGCTTGATCCGGCTACCTGCCCATTCGACCACCAAGCGAAACATCGCATCGAGC
GAGCACGTACTCGGATGGAAGCCGGTCTTGTCGATCAGGATGATCTGGACGAAGAGCATCAGGGGCTCGC
GCCAGCCGAACTGTTCGCCAGGCTCAAGGCGCGCATGCCCGACGGCGAGGATCTCGTCGTGACCCATGGC
GATGCCTGCTTGCCGAATATCATGGTGGAAAATGGCCGCTTTTCTGGATTCATCGACTGTGGCCGGCTGG
GTGTGGCGGACCGCTATCAGGACATAGCGTTGGCTACCCGTGATATTGCTGAAGAGCTTGGCGGCGAATG
GGCTGACCGCTTCCTCGTGCTTTACGGTATCGCCGCTCCCGATTCGCAGCGCATCGCCTTCTATCGCCTT
CTTGACGAGTTCTTCTGAGCGGGACTCTGGGGTTCGAAATGACCGACCAAGCGACGCCCAACCTGCCATC
ACGAGATTTCGATTCCACCGCCGCCTTCTATGAAAGGTTGGGCTTCGGAATCGTTTTCCGGGACGCCGGC
TGGATGATCCTCCAGCGCGGGGATCTCATGCTGGAGTTCTTCGCCCACCCCAACTTGTTTATTGCAGCTT
ATAATGGTTACAAATAAAGCAATAGCATCACAAATTTCACAAATAAAGCATTTTTTTCACTGCATTCTAG
TTGTGGTTTGTCCAAACTCATCAATGTATCTTATCATGTCTGTATACCGTCGACCTCTAGCTAGAGCTTG
GCGTAATCATGGTCATAGCTGTTTCCTGTGTGAAATTGTTATCCGCTCACAATTCCACACAACATACGAG
CCGGAAGCATAAAGTGTAAAGCCTGGGGTGCCTAATGAGTGAGCTAACTCACATTAATTGCGTTGCGCTC
ACTGCCCGCTTTCCAGTCGGGAAACCTGTCGTGCCAGCTGCATTAATGAATCGGCCAACGCGCGGGGAGA
GGCGGTTTGCGTATTGGGCGCTCTTCCGCTTCCTCGCTCACTGACTCGCTGCGCTCGGTCGTTCGGCTGC
GGCGAGCGGTATCAGCTCACTCAAAGGCGGTAATACGGTTATCCACAGAATCAGGGGATAACGCAGGAAA
GAACATGTGAGCAAAAGGCCAGCAAAAGGCCAGGAACCGTAAAAAGGCCGCGTTGCTGGCGTTTTTCCAT
AGGCTCCGCCCCCCTGACGAGCATCACAAAAATCGACGCTCAAGTCAGAGGTGGCGAAACCCGACAGGAC
TATAAAGATACCAGGCGTTTCCCCCTGGAAGCTCCCTCGTGCGCTCTCCTGTTCCGACCCTGCCGCTTAC
CGGATACCTGTCCGCCTTTCTCCCTTCGGGAAGCGTGGCGCTTTCTCATAGCTCACGCTGTAGGTATCTC
AGTTCGGTGTAGGTCGTTCGCTCCAAGCTGGGCTGTGTGCACGAACCCCCCGTTCAGCCCGACCGCTGCG
CCTTATCCGGTAACTATCGTCTTGAGTCCAACCCGGTAAGACACGACTTATCGCCACTGGCAGCAGCCAC
TGGTAACAGGATTAGCAGAGCGAGGTATGTAGGCGGTGCTACAGAGTTCTTGAAGTGGTGGCCTAACTAC
GGCTACACTAGAAGAACAGTATTTGGTATCTGCGCTCTGCTGAAGCCAGTTACCTTCGGAAAAAGAGTTG
GTAGCTCTTGATCCGGCAAACAAACCACCGCTGGTAGCGGTGGTTTTTTTGTTTGCAAGCAGCAGATTAC
GCGCAGAAAAAAAGGATCTCAAGAAGATCCTTTGATCTTTTCTACGGGGTCTGACGCTCAGTGGAACGAA
AACTCACGTTAAGGGATTTTGGTCATGAGATTATCAAAAAGGATCTTCACCTAGATCCTTTTAAATTAAA
AATGAAGTTTTAAATCAATCTAAAGTATATATGAGTAAACTTGGTCTGACAGTTACCAATGCTTAATCAG
TGAGGCACCTATCTCAGCGATCTGTCTATTTCGTTCATCCATAGTTGCCTGACTCCCCGTCGTGTAGATA
ACTACGATACGGGAGGGCTTACCATCTGGCCCCAGTGCTGCAATGATACCGCGAGACCCACGCTCACCGG
CTCCAGATTTATCAGCAATAAACCAGCCAGCCGGAAGGGCCGAGCGCAGAAGTGGTCCTGCAACTTTATC
CGCCTCCATCCAGTCTATTAATTGTTGCCGGGAAGCTAGAGTAAGTAGTTCGCCAGTTAATAGTTTGCGC
AACGTTGTTGCCATTGCTACAGGCATCGTGGTGTCACGCTCGTCGTTTGGTATGGCTTCATTCAGCTCCG
GTTCCCAACGATCAAGGCGAGTTACATGATCCCCCATGTTGTGCAAAAAAGCGGTTAGCTCCTTCGGTCC
TCCGATCGTTGTCAGAAGTAAGTTGGCCGCAGTGTTATCACTCATGGTTATGGCAGCACTGCATAATTCT
CTTACTGTCATGCCATCCGTAAGATGCTTTTCTGTGACTGGTGAGTACTCAACCAAGTCATTCTGAGAAT
AGTGTATGCGGCGACCGAGTTGCTCTTGCCCGGCGTCAATACGGGATAATACCGCGCCACATAGCAGAAC
TTTAAAAGTGCTCATCATTGGAAAACGTTCTTCGGGGCGAAAACTCTCAAGGATCTTACCGCTGTTGAGA
TCCAGTTCGATGTAACCCACTCGTGCACCCAACTGATCTTCAGCATCTTTTACTTTCACCAGCGTTTCTG
GGTGAGCAAAAACAGGAAGGCAAAATGCCGCAAAAAAGGGAATAAGGGCGACACGGAAATGTTGAATACT
CATACTCTTCCTTTTTCAATATTATTGAAGCATTTATCAGGGTTATTGTCTCATGAGCGGATACATATTT
GAATGTATTTAGAAAAATAAACAAATAGGGGTTCCGCGCACATTTCCCCGAAAAGTGCCACCTGACGTCG
ACGGATCGGGAGATCTCCCGATCCCCTATGGTGCACTCTCAGTACAATCTGCTCTGATGCCGCATAGTTA
AGCCAGTATCTGCTCCCTGCTTGTGTGTTGGAGGTCGCTGAGTAGTGCGCGAGCAAAATTTAAGCTACAA
CAAGGCAAGGCTTGACCGACAATTGCATGAAGAATCTGCTTAGGGTTAGGCGTTTTGCGCTGCTTCGCGA
TGTACGGGCCAGATATACGCGTTGACATTGATTATTGACTAGTTATTAATAGTAATCAATTACGGGGTCA
TTAGTTCATAGCCCATATATGGAGTTCCGCGTTACATAACTTACGGTAAATGGCCCGCCTGGCTGACCGC
CCAACGACCCCCGCCCATTGACGTCAATAATGACGTATGTTCCCATAGTAACGCCAATAGGGACTTTCCA
TTGACGTCAATGGGTGGAGTATTTACGGTAAACTGCCCACTTGGCAGTACATCAAGTGTATCATATGCCA
AGTACGCCCCCTATTGACGTCAATGACGGTAAATGGCCCGCCTGGCATTATGCCCAGTACATGACCTTAT
GGGACTTTCCTACTTGGCAGTACATCTACGTATTAGTCATCGCTATTACCATGGTGATGCGGTTTTGGCA
GTACATCAATGGGCGTGGATAGCGGTTTGACTCACGGGGATTTCCAAGTCTCCACCCCATTGACGTCAAT
GGGAGTTTGTTTTGGCACCAAAATCAACGGGACTTTCCAAAATGTCGTAACAACTCCGCCCCATTGACGC
AAATGGGCGGTAGGCGTGTACGGTGGGAGGTCTATATAAGCAGAGCTCTCTGGCTAACTAGAGAACCCAC
TGCTTACTGGCTTATCGAAATTAATACGACTCACTATAGGGAGACCCAAGCTTATGTACCCATACGATGT
TCCGGATTACGCTAGCGGATCCATGCAGATCTTCGTGAAAACCCTTACCGGCAAGACCATCACCCTTGAG
GTGGAGCCCAGTGACACCATCGAAAATGTGAAGGCCAAGATCCAGGATAAGGAAGGCATTCCCCCCGACC
AGCAGAGGCTCATCTTTGCAGGCAAGCAGCTGGAAGATGGCCGTACTCTTTCTGACTACAACATCCAGAA
GGAGTCGACCCTGCACCTGGTCCTGCGTCTGAGAGGTGGTTAGAATTCTGCAGATATCCATCACACTGGC
GGCCGCTCGAGCATGCATCTAGAGGGCCCTATTCTATAGTGTCACCTAAATGCTAGAGCTCGCTGATCAG
CCTCGACTGTGCCTTCTAGTTGCCAGCCATCTGTTGTTTGCCCCTCCCCCGTGCCTTCCTTGACCCTGGA
AGGTGCCACTCCCACTGTCCTTTCCTAATAAAATGAGGAAATTGCATCGCATTGTCTGAGTAGGTGTCAT
TCTATTCTGGGGGGTGGGGTGGGGCAGGACAGCAAGGGGGAGGATTGGGAAGACAATAGCAGGCATGCTG
GGGATGCGGTGGGCTCTATGGCTTCTGAGGCGGAAAGAACCAGCTGGGGCTCTAGGGGGTATCCCC
[124 nt withheld, positions 5247-5370]
C
[91 nt withheld, positions 5372-5462]
A
[49 nt withheld, positions 5464-5512]
CCTTTGACGTTGGAGTCCACGTTCTTT
[37 nt withheld, positions 5540-5576]
ACCCTATCTCGGTCTATTCTTTTGATTTATAAGGGATTTTGCCGATTTCGGCCTATTGGTTAAAAAATGA
GCTGATTTAACAAAAATTTAACGCG
Features (pLannotate 1.2.2; 22 found; start..end, strand, type, name):
     18..347     +  promoter       SV40 promoter: SV40 enhancer and early promoter
    414..1205    +  CDS            neo: KKA2_KLEPN - Also known as kan, nptII. Experimental evidence at protein level: Swiss-Prot protein existence level 1. Resistance to kanamycin, neomycin, paromomycin, ribostamycin, butirosin and gentamicin B. From Klebsiella pneumoniae.
   1229..1387    +  CDS            ble (fragment): BLE_KLEPN - Experimental evidence at protein level: Swiss-Prot protein existence level 1. Binding protein with a strong affinity to the bleomycin family of antibiotics. Binds to CL990; an antimitotic-antibiotic compound. From Klebsiella pneumoniae.
   1382..1503    +  polyA_signal   SV40 poly(A) signal: SV40 polyadenylation signal
   1576..1592    -  protein_bind   lac operator: The lac repressor binds to the lac operator to inhibit transcription in E. coli. This inhibition can be relieved by adding lactose or isopropyl-β-D-thiogalactopyranoside (IPTG). lac repressor encoded by lacI
   1600..1630    -  promoter       lac promoter: promoter for the E. coli lac operon
   1645..1666    -  protein_bind   CAP binding site: CAP binding activates transcription in the presence of cAMP. E. coli catabolite activator protein
   1679..1771    -  CDS            lacI (fragment): lac repressor; lacI; The lac repressor binds to the lac operator to inhibit transcription in E. coli. This inhibition can be relieved by adding lactose or isopropyl-β-D-thiogalactopyranoside (IPTG).
   1954..2542    -  rep_origin     ori: high-copy-number ColE1/pMB1/pBR322/pUC origin of replication
   2713..3573    -  CDS            AmpR: β-lactamase; bla; confers resistance to ampicillin, carbenicillin, and related antibiotics
   3574..3678    -  promoter       AmpR promoter: bla
   3737..3789    -  misc_feature   bom (fragment): basis of mobility region from pBR322
   3944..4323    +  enhancer       CMV enhancer: human cytomegalovirus immediate early enhancer
   4324..4527    +  promoter       CMV promoter: human cytomegalovirus (CMV) immediate early promoter
   4523..4556    +  LTR            5' LTR (truncated) (fragment): truncated 5' long terminal repeat (LTR) from HIV-1
   4572..4590    +  promoter       T7 promoter: promoter for bacteriophage T7 RNA polymerase
   4607..4633    +  CDS            3xHA (fragment): three tandem HA epitope tags
   4643..4870    +  CDS            ubiquitin: human ubiquitin B; Homo sapiens UBB
   4933..4951    -  promoter       SP6 promoter: promoter for bacteriophage SP6 RNA polymerase
   4977..5201    +  polyA_signal   bGH poly(A) signal: bovine growth hormone polyadenylation signal
   5205..5226    +  promoter       SV40 promoter (fragment): SV40 enhancer and early promoter
   5247..4       +  rep_origin     f1 ori (across the origin) (sequence partly withheld): f1 bacteriophage origin of replication; arrow indicates direction of (+) strand synthesis
