[The description below was written by a language model from this plasmid's Addgene catalogue record and pLannotate feature annotations shown in this document.]
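Description:
HA-Ubiquitin is a mammalian expression plasmid built on the pcDNA3 backbone that produces human ubiquitin carrying an N-terminal HA epitope tag. The insert, cloned between HindIII and EcoRI sites that both remain intact, derives from the human UBB gene but contains only a single ubiquitin coding unit rather than the three tandem repeats found in full-length UBB, which explains its small size. In the sequenced record of about 5.7 kb, a short HA-matching segment lies immediately upstream of the ubiquitin open reading frame. The annotation tool labels it as a fragment of a 3xHA tag, but its length is consistent with one HA copy. Expression is driven by the human cytomegalovirus immediate-early enhancer and promoter and terminated by the bovine growth hormone polyadenylation signal. T7 and SP6 phage promoters flank the cloning region and can serve for in vitro transcription or as sequencing primer sites.

For propagation in E. coli the plasmid carries a ColE1/pUC-type origin and the β-lactamase gene for ampicillin selection, along with an f1 origin for single-stranded DNA production. Although the origin is annotated as a high-copy type, the catalogue lists the plasmid as low copy, and the depositor notes that it grows slowly and runs as a dimer or multimer. A neomycin phosphotransferase cassette under the SV40 early promoter, with an SV40 polyadenylation signal, allows G418 selection of stably transfected mammalian cells. Small annotated fragments (ble, lacI, lac promoter region, an HIV-1 LTR match) appear to be backbone remnants or incidental hits rather than functional elements.

The stated purpose is mammalian expression of HA-tagged ubiquitin. Constructs of this kind are generally used to detect or immunoprecipitate ubiquitin-conjugated proteins through the HA epitope in transfected cells.
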