Addgene plasmid #18712: HA-Ubiquitin
Purpose: Mammalian expression of human ubiquitin with HA tag
Depositing lab: Edward Yeh. Depositing organization: University of Texas MD Anderson Cancer Center. Publication: Characterization of NEDD8, a developmentally down-regulated ubiquitin-like protein. Kamitani T, Kito K, Nguyen HP, Yeh ET. J Biol Chem. 1997 Nov 7. 272(45):28557-62. 10.1074/jbc.272.45.28557 PubMed 9353319.
Backbone
  Vector backbone: pcDNA3
  Backbone size w/o insert (bp): 5446
  Vector type: Mammalian Expression
  Selectable markers: Neomycin (select with G418)
Growth in bacteria
  Bacterial resistance: Ampicillin, 100 μg/mL
  Growth temperature: 37°C
  Growth strain: DH5alpha
  Copy number: Low Copy
Gene/Insert
  Gene/Insert name: ubiquitin
  Species: H. sapiens (human)
  Mutation: The HA-Ubiquitin insert is from the UBB gene. The reason for the small size is because it contains a single ubiquitin coding sequence(full length UBB has three repeating ubiquitin coding sequences).
  GenBank ID: AB089617
  Entrez Gene: UBB (a.k.a. HEL-S-50)
  Tag / fusion protein: HA (N terminal on insert)
  Cloning method: Restriction Enzyme; 5′ cloning site HindIII (not destroyed); 3′ cloning site EcoRI (not destroyed)
  Sequencing primers: 5′ CMV-F
Terms and licenses: Academic/Nonprofit Terms; Industry Terms: Not Available to Industry
Depositor comments: This plasmid grows slowly. We encourage requesting scientists to grow for a longer period of time than normal. Please note that this plasmid runs as a dimer (>10kb) or multimer.
How to cite: HA-Ubiquitin was a gift from Edward Yeh (Addgene plasmid # 18712 ; http://n2t.net/addgene:18712 ; RRID:Addgene_18712)
