>Addgene plasmid #18712 | HA-Ubiquitin | addgene partial sequence | sequence record 82609 | CMV-F 5'-CGCAAATGGGCGGTAGGCGTG-3'
CTATATAAGCAGAGCTCTCTGGCTAACTAGAGAACCCACTGCTTACTGGCTTATCGAAATTAATACGACT
CACTATAGGGAGACCCAAGCTTATGTACCCATACGATGTTCCGGATTACGCTAGCGGATCCATGCAGATC
TTCGTGAAAACCCTTACCGGCAAGACCATCACCCTTGAGGTGGAGCCCAGTGACACCATCGAAAATGTGA
AGGCCAAGATCCAGGATAAGGAAGGCATTCCCCCCGACCAGCAGAGGCTCATCTTTGCAGGCAAGCAGCT
GGAAGATGGCCGTACTCTTTCTGACTACAACATCCAGAAGGAGTCGACCCTGCACCTGGTCCTGCGTCTG
AGAGGTGGTTAGAATTCTGCAGATATCCATCACACTGGCGGCCGCTCGAGCATGCATCTAGAGGGCCCTA
TTCTATAGTGTCACCTAAATGCTAGAGCTCGCTGATCAGCCTCGACTGTGCCTTCTAGTTGCCAGCCATC
TGTTGTTTGCCCCTCCCCCGTGCCTTCCTTGACCCTGGAAGGTGCCACTCCCACTGTCCTTTCCTAATAA
AATGAGGAAATTGCATCGCATTGTCTGAGTAGGTGTCATTCTATTCTGGGGGGTGGGGTGGGGCAGGACA
GCAAGGGGGAGGATTGGGAAGACAATAGCAGGCATGCTGGGGATGCGGTGGGCTCTATGGCTTCTGAGGC
GGAAAGAACCAGCTGGGGCTCTAGGGGGTATCCCC
[124 nt withheld, positions 736-859]
C
[91 nt withheld, positions 861-951]
A
[49 nt withheld, positions 953-1001]
CCTTTGACGTTGGAGTCCACGTTCTTT
[37 nt withheld, positions 1029-1065]
ACCCTATCTCGGTCTATTCTTTTGATTTATAAGGGATTTTGCCGATTTCGGCCTATTGGTTAAAAAATGA
GCTGATTTAACAAAAATTTAACGCGAATTAATTCTGTGGAATGTGTGTCAGTTAGGGTGTGGAAAGTC
